Addgene plasmid #192797: pAAV-FLEX-SaCas9-U6-sgKcna6
Purpose: Encodes SaCas9 and an sgRNA targeting mouse Kcna6
Depositing lab: Marta Soden. Depositing organization: University of Washington. Publication: The potassium channel auxiliary subunit Kvbeta2 (Kcnab2) regulates Kv1 channels and dopamine neuron firing. Yee JX, Rastani A, Soden ME. J Neurophysiol. 2022 Jul 1;128(1):62-72. doi: 10.1152/jn.00194.2022. Epub 2022 Jun 15. PubMed 35788155.
Backbone
  Vector backbone: pX601
  Vector type: AAV, CRISPR
Growth in bacteria
  Bacterial resistance: Ampicillin, 100 μg/mL
  Growth temperature: 37°C
  Growth strain: NEB Stable
  Copy number: High Copy
Gene/Insert
  Gene/Insert name: sgKcna6
  gRNA/shRNA sequence: GCAGCGTGTCAGGGAACAGCGA
  Species: M. musculus (mouse)
  Promoter: U6
  Cloning method: Restriction Enzyme; 5′ cloning site BsaI (destroyed during cloning); 3′ cloning site BsaI (destroyed during cloning)
  Sequencing primers: 5′ GACTATCATATGCTTACCGT
Terms and licenses: Academic/Nonprofit Terms; Industry Terms: Not Available to Industry
How to cite: pAAV-FLEX-SaCas9-U6-sgKcna6 was a gift from Marta Soden (Addgene plasmid # 192797 ; http://n2t.net/addgene:192797 ; RRID:Addgene_192797)
