[The description below was written by a language model from this plasmid's Addgene catalogue record and pLannotate feature annotations shown in this document.]
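Description:
pAAV-FLEX-SaCas9-U6-sgKcna6 is a single-vector AAV CRISPR plasmid built on the pX601 backbone, designed for Cre-dependent mutagenesis of the mouse Kcna6 gene. It is maintained in bacteria as a high-copy plasmid through a ColE1/pUC-type origin and selected with ampicillin via the bla gene; an f1 origin is also present. The recombination-deficient strain listed for propagation is consistent with the need to keep the AAV2 inverted terminal repeats intact. The annotation detects a full ITR downstream of the payload and only short ITR fragments upstream. This most likely reflects the difficulty of sequencing and annotating these hairpin-forming repeats, though the record does not say so.

Between the ITRs sit two expression units. In the first, the CMV enhancer and promoter face a Staphylococcus aureus Cas9 coding sequence that lies in the antisense orientation. It is fused to a nucleoplasmin nuclear localization signal and a 3xHA epitope tag, and a bGH polyadenylation signal follows the cassette. The inverted cassette is bracketed by paired lox2272 and loxP sites in a FLEX (double-floxed inverted) arrangement. Without Cre no functional SaCas9 transcript is made, whereas Cre recombination flips the cassette into the sense orientation and locks it there by excising one site of each incompatible pair. In the second unit, a human U6 RNA polymerase III promoter constitutively drives the Kcna6-targeting spacer, cloned through BsaI sites that were destroyed, joined to the SaCas9 guide scaffold.

The compact SaCas9 allows nuclease and guide to fit in one AAV genome. Packaged virus can therefore disrupt Kcna6 only in Cre-expressing cells. The associated study concerns Kv1 potassium channels and dopamine neuron firing.
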