Features (pLannotate 1.2.2; 26 found; start..end, strand, type, name):
     72..99      +  repeat_region  AAV2 ITR (fragment): inverted terminal repeat of adeno-associated virus serotype 2 inverted
    128..155     +  repeat_region  AAV2 ITR (fragment): inverted terminal repeat of adeno-associated virus serotype 2 inverted
    214..593     +  enhancer       CMV enhancer: human cytomegalovirus immediate early enhancer
    594..797     +  promoter       CMV promoter: human cytomegalovirus (CMV) immediate early promoter
    834..867     +  protein_bind   lox2272: Cre-mediated recombination occurs in the 8-bp core sequence (GGATACTT). lox2272 sites are compatible with each other, but incompatible with loxP or loxN sites (Lee and Saito, 1988). Cre recombinase
    868..917     -  intron         β-globin intron (fragment): internally truncated intron from human β-globin
    918..951     +  protein_bind   loxP: Cre-mediated recombination occurs in the 8-bp core sequence (GCATACAT). Cre recombinase
    961..989     -  CDS            3xHA (fragment): three tandem HA epitope tags
   1000..1016    -  CDS            3xHA (fragment): three tandem HA epitope tags
   1027..1043    -  CDS            3xHA (fragment): three tandem HA epitope tags
   1050..1097    -  CDS            nucleoplasmin NLS: bipartite nuclear localization signal from nucleoplasmin
   1098..4253    -  CDS            cas9: CAS9_STAAU - Experimental evidence at protein level: Swiss-Prot protein existence level 1. CRISPR (clustered regularly interspaced short palindromic repeat) is an adaptive immune system that provides protection against mobile genetic elements (viruses, transposable elements and conjugative plasmids). CRISPR clusters contain spacers, sequences complementary to antecedent mobile elements, and target invading nucleic acids. CRISPR clusters are transcribed and processed into CRISPR RNA (crRNA). In type II CRISPR systems correct processing of pre-crRNA requires a trans- encoded small RNA (tracrRNA)
   4330..4363    -  protein_bind   lox2272: Cre-mediated recombination occurs in the 8-bp core sequence (GGATACTT). lox2272 sites are compatible with each other, but incompatible with loxP or loxN sites (Lee and Saito, 1988). Cre recombinase
   4364..4413    -  intron         β-globin intron (fragment): internally truncated intron from human β-globin
   4414..4447    -  protein_bind   loxP: Cre-mediated recombination occurs in the 8-bp core sequence (GCATACAT). Cre recombinase
   4478..4589    +  polyA_signal   bGH poly(A) signal: bovine growth hormone polyadenylation signal
   4692..4932    +  promoter       U6 promoter: RNA polymerase III promoter for human U6 snRNA
   4963..5038    +  misc_RNA       Sa gRNA scaffold: guide RNA scaffold for the Staphylococcus aureus CRISPR/Cas9 system
   5052..5192    +  repeat_region  AAV2 ITR: inverted terminal repeat of adeno-associated virus serotype 2 inverted
   5197..5248    -  misc_feature   bom (fragment): basis of mobility region from pBR322
   5267..5722    +  rep_origin     f1 ori (sequence partly withheld): f1 bacteriophage origin of replication; arrow indicates direction of (+) strand synthesis
   5723..5772    -  misc_feature   bom (fragment): basis of mobility region from pBR322
   5874..5909    -  CDS            rop (fragment): Rop protein, which maintains plasmids at low copy number; rop
   6004..6108    +  promoter       AmpR promoter: bla
   6109..6969    +  CDS            AmpR: β-lactamase; bla; confers resistance to ampicillin, carbenicillin, and related antibiotics
   7140..7728    +  rep_origin     ori: high-copy-number ColE1/pMB1/pBR322/pUC origin of replication
>Addgene plasmid #192797 | pAAV-FLEX-SaCas9-U6-sgKcna6 | addgene full sequence | sequence record 379962 | Addgene NGS Result
ACGCCAGCAACGCGGCCTTTTTACGGTTCCTGGCCTTTTGCTGGCCTTTTGCTCACATGTCCTGCAGGCA
GCTGCGCGCTCGCTCGCTCACTGAGGCCGCCCGGGCGTCGGGCGACCTTTGGTCGCCCGGCCTCAGTGAG
CGAGCGAGCGCGCAGAGAGGGAGTGGCCAACTCCATCACTAGGGGTTCCTGCGGCCTCTAGACTCGAGGC
GTTGACATTGATTATTGACTAGTTATTAATAGTAATCAATTACGGGGTCATTAGTTCATAGCCCATATAT
GGAGTTCCGCGTTACATAACTTACGGTAAATGGCCCGCCTGGCTGACCGCCCAACGACCCCCGCCCATTG
ACGTCAATAATGACGTATGTTCCCATAGTAACGCCAATAGGGACTTTCCATTGACGTCAATGGGTGGAGT
ATTTACGGTAAACTGCCCACTTGGCAGTACATCAAGTGTATCATATGCCAAGTACGCCCCCTATTGACGT
CAATGACGGTAAATGGCCCGCCTGGCATTATGCCCAGTACATGACCTTATGGGACTTTCCTACTTGGCAG
TACATCTACGTATTAGTCATCGCTATTACCATGGTGATGCGGTTTTGGCAGTACATCAATGGGCGTGGAT
AGCGGTTTGACTCACGGGGATTTCCAAGTCTCCACCCCATTGACGTCAATGGGAGTTTGTTTTGGCACCA
AAATCAACGGGACTTTCCAAAATGTCGTAACAACTCCGCCCCATTGACGCAAATGGGCGGTAGGCGTGTA
CGGTGGGAGGTCTATATAAGCAGAGCTCTCTGGCTAACTACCGGTGCTAGCGTCGACTCCGGAATAACTT
CGTATAGGATACTTTATACGAAGTTATGCAGAATGGTAGCTGGATTGTAGCTGCTATTAGCAATATGAAA
CCTCTTAATAACTTCGTATAGCATACATTATACGAAGTTATGGCGCGCCTTAAGCGTAATCTGGAACATC
GTATGGGTAAGCGTAATCTGGAACATCGTATGGGTAAGCGTAATCTGGAACATCGTATGGGTAGGATCCC
TTTTTCTTTTTTGCCTGGCCGGCCTTTTTCGTGGCCGCCGGCCTTTTGCCCTTTTTGATGATCTGAGGGT
GCTTCTTAGATTTCACTTCATACAGGTTGCCCAGAATGTCTGTGCTGTACTTCTTAATGCTCTGGGTCTT
GGAGGCGATTGTCTTAATGATCCTGGGGGGCCTCTTGTCGTTCATGTTTTCCAGGTACTCGCGGTAGGTG
ATGTCGATCATGTTCACTTCGATCCGGTTCAGCAGGTCGTTGTTCACGCCGATCACTCTATACAGCTCGC
CGTTGATCTTGATCAGATCGTTGTTGTAGAAGGAGGCGATAAACTCGGCCTGGTTGCTGATCTTCTTCAG
CTTCTTAGCTTCCTCATAGCACTTGCTATTCACTTCGTAGTAGTTTTCTTTTTTGATCACATCCAGATTC
TTCACGGTCACGAACTTGTACACGCCATTGTCCAGGTACACGTCGAATCTGTAGGGCTTCAGGGACAGCT
TCACGACCTTGTTTCTGCTGTTGGGGTAGTCGTCGGTGATGTCCAGATGGGCGTTCAGTTTGTTGCCGTA
ATACTTAATCTTCTTGATCACGGGGCCGTTGTCCTTTTTGGAGTACTTGGTCAGGTAGTTCCCGGTTTCC
TCGTAGTACTTGTACAGGGGATTCTTCTCGTCGCCGTACTGTTCCATAATCAGCTTCAGTTTCTGGTAGG
TCTGGGGGTCGTGGTGGTACATCAGCAGCTTTTCGGGGCTCTTGTTGATCAGCTTTTTCAGCTTGTCATT
GTCCTTGTCGTACAGGCCGTTCAGATTGTTCACGATCAGGGTGTTGCCCTTGTCGTCCTTCCGGGTGGAG
TACAGGGTGTCGTTAATCAGCTCTCTATTAGGCTTCTTGTCCACCCGGTGGCTGTACTTGTAGTCCTTGA
AGTCCTTAATGTGCTTGATCTGGTGGGGGGTGATGAAGATCTCTTTGTACTCCTGCTCGGTTTCGATCTC
GGGCATGCTCTCGGCCTGCTTTTCCTCGAACATCTGGTTTTCCATCACTTTTTTGGCCTTGTCCAGTTTC
TTCCACTCTTTGAAGATGAAATCGGCGTTGGCAATGATCAGGGCGTCCTCGGCGTGGTGCTTGTACCCCT
TGTTCCGCTCTTTCTTAAACTTCCACTTCCGCCGCAGAAAGCTGGTGAAGCCGCCATTGATGGACTTCAC
TTTCACGTCCAGGTTGTTCACTCTGAAGTAGCTCCGCAGCAGGTTCATCAGGCCTCTGGTGGCGTATCTG
GTATCCACCAGGTTCCGGTTGATGAAGTCTTTCTGCACGGAGAACCTGTTGATGTCCCGTTCTTCCAGCA
GATACTCTTTCTTGGTCTTGCTGATTCTGCCCTTGCCCTTGGCCAGATTCAGGATGTGCTTCTTGAAGGT
TTCGTAGCTGATCTTGCTGTCGCTGCTGCTCAGGTACTGGAATGGGGTCCGGTTGCCCTTCTTGCTGTTT
TCTTCCTGCTTCACGAGCACCTTGTTGTTGAAGCTGTTGTCGAAGGACACGCTTCTGGGGATGATGTGGT
CCACCTCATAGTTGAAGGGGTTGTTCAGCAGATCTTCCAGAGGGATGGCTTCCAGGCTGTACAGGCACTT
GCCTTCCTGCATGTCGTGCAGCTTGATCTTCTCGATCAGGTACTTGGCGTTCTCTTTGCCGGTGGTCCGG
ATGATTTCCTCGATCCGCTCGTTGGTCTGCCGGTTCCGCTTCTGCATCTCGTTGATCATTTTCTGGGCGT
CCTTGGAGTTCTTCTCGCGGGCCAGCTCGATAATGATGTCGTTGGGCAGGCCGTACTTCTTGATGATGGC
GTTGATCACTTTGATGCTCTGGATGAAGCTTCTCTTCACGACGGGGCTCAGGATGAAGTCGTCCACCAGG
GTGGTGGGGATCTCTTTCTGCTGGGACAGGTCCACCTTCTTGGGCACCAGCTTCAGCCGGTTGAAGATAG
CGATCTGGTTGTCGTTGGTGTGCCACAGCTCGTCCAGGATCAGGTTGATGGCCTTCAGGCTCAGGTTGTG
GGTGCCGGTATAGCCCTTCAGATTAGAGATCTGCTCGATCTCTTCCTGGGTCAGCTCGGAGTTCAGATTG
GTCAGTTCTTCCTGGATGTCCTCGCTGCTCTGGTAGATGGTCAGGATCTTGGCAATCTGATCCAGCAGCT
CGGCGTTCTCAATAATCTCTTTCCGGGCGGTAATGTCCTTGATGTCGTGGTACACCTTCAGGTTGGTGAA
CTCGGGCTTGCCGGTGCTGGTCACTCTGTAGCCCTTAATATCCTCTTCGTTCACGAGGATTTCTTTGGCG
ATCTGCTTCAGGGTGGGCTTCTTCTTCTGCTTGAACACGTTCTCGATGATCTGGAACTTCTCGTAATATT
CCAGCTTCTCGTTCTCGTCCCTGGTGATCACGAGATTGTTCAGGTCGTTCAGGGCGTTGTACAGGTCGGC
GTTGTAGGCGTACTTCACGCTCCGCAGTTCCTCGGGGAAGTAGGTGCAGTGGCCCATCAGCATCTCGTAC
CATTCTTTGATGTCCTTCCAGCCGAAGGGGCTGCCCTCGCCAGGTCCCTCATAGTAGGTCCGCCGGGTTT
CCAGCAGGTCGATGTAGGTGTCGATGAAGCTCTGGTCCAGCTGGTGGTAGGCCTTCTGCACCTTCAGCAG
CTGTTTGGCTTCTTTCACGTAGTCGCTGGTCTTGAATCTGTTGATGCTGCCCCGCACTTCGCCGTCTTTC
TTCAGCCGTTCCAGCTGCAGTTCGGCCACGTATTTCTCTTCCAGGGCCTTGCTGTTCCGGCTGATCTGCT
CTTTGGTGGACAGCTCGTTGCCGGTGTCCTCTTCCACCTCGTTCACGTTGTGCACGCCTCTTCTCTTGGC
CAGGTGCAGCAGGGCGGCAGAGAACTCTTCCTCGCTCAGCTTCTGGCTCAGGCCCTTCACTCTGGCCTCG
TAGGGGTTGATGCCGCTCAGCTCGCTGTGGTCGGTCAGCAGGTTGTAGTCGAACAGCAGCTTCTTCACTC
TCTGGATTCTATGCCGCCTCCGCCGCTTCAGCCTTCTGGCGCCTCTCTTGCTCCGCCTGCCCTCGTTGTT
TTCCACGTTGGCCTCTTTGAACAGCCGCACGCCGGCATCGATCACGTCCCGTGTCTCGTAGTCGATGATG
CCGTAGCCCACGCTGGTGATGCCGATGTCCAGGCCCAGGATGTAGTTCCGCTTGGCTGCTGGGACTCCGT
GGATACCGACCTTCCGCTTCTTCTTTGGGGCCATGCGGCCGCTGCAGACCGGTGCTAGCATAACTTCGTA
TAAAGTATCCTATACGAAGTTATTTGCCTTAACCCAGAAATTATCACTGTTATTCTTTAGAATGGTGCAA
AGAATAACTTCGTATAATGTATGCTATACGAAGTTATGAATTCCTAGAGCTCGCTGATCAGCCTCGACTG
TGCCTTCTAGTTGCCAGCCATCTGTTGTTTGCCCCTCCCCCGTGCCTTCCTTGACCCTGGAAGGTGCCAC
TCCCACTGTCCTTTCCTAATAAAATGAGGAAATTGCATCGCATTGTCTGAGTAGGTGTCATTCTATTCTG
GGGGGTGGGGTGGGGCAGGACAGCAAGGGGGAGGATTGGGAAGAGAATAGCAGGCATGCTGGGGAGGTAC
CGAGGGCCTATTTCCCATGATTCCTTCATATTTGCATATACGATACAAGGCTGTTAGAGAGATAATTGGA
ATTAATTTGACTGTAAACACAAAGATATTAGTACAAAATACGTGACGTAGAAAGTAATAATTTCTTGGGT
AGTTTGCAGTTTTAAAATTATGTTTTAAAATGGACTATCATATGCTTACCGTAACTTGAAAGTATTTCGA
TTTCTTGGCTTTATATATCTTGTGGAAAGGACGAAACACCGCAGCGTGTCAGGGAACAGCGAGTTTTAGT
ACTCTGGAAACAGAATCTACTAAAACAAGGCAAAATGCCGTGTTTATCTCGTCAACTTGTTGGCGAGATT
TTTGCGGCCGCAGGAACCCCTAGTGATGGAGTTGGCCACTCCCTCTCTGCGCGCTCGCTCGCTCACTGAG
GCCGGGCGACCAAAGGTCGCCCGACGCCCGGGCTTTGCCCGGGCGGCCTCAGTGAGCGAGCGAGCGCGCA
GCTGCCTGCAGGGGCGCCTGATGCGGTATTTTCTCCTTACGCATCTGTGCGGTATTTCACACCGCATA
[95 nt withheld, positions 5249-5343]
T
[46 nt withheld, positions 5345-5390]
C
[141 nt withheld, positions 5392-5532]
CCTTTGACGTTGGAGTCCACGTTCTTT
[37 nt withheld, positions 5560-5596]
ACTCTATCTCGGGCTATTCTTTTGATTTATAAGGGATTTTGCCGATTTCGGTCTATTGGTTAAAAAATGA
GCTGATTTAACAAAAATTTAACGCGAATTTTAACAAAATATTAACGTTTACAATTTTATGGTGCACTCTC
AGTACAATCTGCTCTGATGCCGCATAGTTAAGCCAGCCCCGACACCCGCCAACACCCGCTGACGCGCCCT
GACGGGCTTGTCTGCTCCCGGCATCCGCTTACAGACAAGCTGTGACCGTCTCCGGGAGCTGCATGTGTCA
GAGGTTTTCACCGTCATCACCGAAACGCGCGAGACGAAAGGGCCTCGTGATACGCCTATTTTTATAGGTT
AATGTCATGATAATAATGGTTTCTTAGACGTCAGGTGGCACTTTTCGGGGAAATGTGCGCGGAACCCCTA
TTTGTTTATTTTTCTAAATACATTCAAATATGTATCCGCTCATGAGACAATAACCCTGATAAATGCTTCA
ATAATATTGAAAAAGGAAGAGTATGAGTATTCAACATTTCCGTGTCGCCCTTATTCCCTTTTTTGCGGCA
TTTTGCCTTCCTGTTTTTGCTCACCCAGAAACGCTGGTGAAAGTAAAAGATGCTGAAGATCAGTTGGGTG
CACGAGTGGGTTACATCGAACTGGATCTCAACAGCGGTAAGATCCTTGAGAGTTTTCGCCCCGAAGAACG
TTTTCCAATGATGAGCACTTTTAAAGTTCTGCTATGTGGCGCGGTATTATCCCGTATTGACGCCGGGCAA
GAGCAACTCGGTCGCCGCATACACTATTCTCAGAATGACTTGGTTGAGTACTCACCAGTCACAGAAAAGC
ATCTTACGGATGGCATGACAGTAAGAGAATTATGCAGTGCTGCCATAACCATGAGTGATAACACTGCGGC
CAACTTACTTCTGACAACGATCGGAGGACCGAAGGAGCTAACCGCTTTTTTGCACAACATGGGGGATCAT
GTAACTCGCCTTGATCGTTGGGAACCGGAGCTGAATGAAGCCATACCAAACGACGAGCGTGACACCACGA
TGCCTGTAGCAATGGCAACAACGTTGCGCAAACTATTAACTGGCGAACTACTTACTCTAGCTTCCCGGCA
ACAATTAATAGACTGGATGGAGGCGGATAAAGTTGCAGGACCACTTCTGCGCTCGGCCCTTCCGGCTGGC
TGGTTTATTGCTGATAAATCTGGAGCCGGTGAGCGTGGAAGCCGCGGTATCATTGCAGCACTGGGGCCAG
ATGGTAAGCCCTCCCGTATCGTAGTTATCTACACGACGGGGAGTCAGGCAACTATGGATGAACGAAATAG
ACAGATCGCTGAGATAGGTGCCTCACTGATTAAGCATTGGTAACTGTCAGACCAAGTTTACTCATATATA
CTTTAGATTGATTTAAAACTTCATTTTTAATTTAAAAGGATCTAGGTGAAGATCCTTTTTGATAATCTCA
TGACCAAAATCCCTTAACGTGAGTTTTCGTTCCACTGAGCGTCAGACCCCGTAGAAAAGATCAAAGGATC
TTCTTGAGATCCTTTTTTTCTGCGCGTAATCTGCTGCTTGCAAACAAAAAAACCACCGCTACCAGCGGTG
GTTTGTTTGCCGGATCAAGAGCTACCAACTCTTTTTCCGAAGGTAACTGGCTTCAGCAGAGCGCAGATAC
CAAATACTGTTCTTCTAGTGTAGCCGTAGTTAGGCCACCACTTCAAGAACTCTGTAGCACCGCCTACATA
CCTCGCTCTGCTAATCCTGTTACCAGTGGCTGCTGCCAGTGGCGATAAGTCGTGTCTTACCGGGTTGGAC
TCAAGACGATAGTTACCGGATAAGGCGCAGCGGTCGGGCTGAACGGGGGGTTCGTGCACACAGCCCAGCT
TGGAGCGAACGACCTACACCGAACTGAGATACCTACAGCGTGAGCTATGAGAAAGCGCCACGCTTCCCGA
AGGGAGAAAGGCGGACAGGTATCCGGTAAGCGGCAGGGTCGGAACAGGAGAGCGCACGAGGGAGCTTCCA
GGGGGAAACGCCTGGTATCTTTATAGTCCTGTCGGGTTTCGCCACCTCTGACTTGAGCGTCGATTTTTGT
GATGCTCGTCAGGGGGGCGGAGCCTATGGAAAA
